>Addgene plasmid #197770 | pMC-9-RBCS-11 | addgene full sequence | sequence record 391112 | Addgene NGS Result
GTCAGTGAGCGAGGAAGCGGAAGAGCGCCCAATACGCAAACCGCCTCTCCCCGCGCGTTGGCCGATTCAT
TAATCACTCTGTGGTCTCAGCTTGTTCGAGTATTATGGCATTGGGAAAACTGTTTTTCTTGTACCATTTG
TTGTGCTTGTAATTTACTGTGTTTTTTATTCGGTTTTCGCTATCGAACTGTGAAATGGAAATGGATGGAG
AAGAGTTAATGAATGATATGGTCCTTTTGTTCATTCTCAAATTAATATTATTTGTTTTTTCTCTTATTTG
TTGTGTGTTGAATTTGAAATTATAAGAGATATGCAAACATTTTGTTTTGAGTAAAAATGTGTCAAATCGT
GGCCTCTAATGACCGAAGTTAATATGAGGAGTAAAACACTTGTAGTTGTCGCTTGAGACCACGAAGTGGC
TCTTCAGTGGACGAAAGGGCCTCGTGATACGCCTATTTTTATAGGTTAATGTCATGATAATAATGGTTTC
TTAGACGTCAGGTGGCACTTTTCGGGGAAATGTGCGCGGAACCCCTATTTGTTTATTTTTCTAAATACAT
TCAAATATGTATCCGCTCATGAGACAATAACCCTGATAAATGCTTCAATAATATTGAAAAAGGAAGAGTA
TGCGCTCACGCAACTGGTCCAGAACCTTGACCGAACGCAGCGGTGGTAACGGCGCAGTGGCGGTTTTCAT
GGCTTGTTATGACTGTTTTTTTTTGGGGTACAGTCTATGCCTCGGGCATCCAAGCAGCAAGCGCGTTACG
CCGTGGGTCGATGTTTGATGTTATGGAGCAGCAACGATGTTACGCAGCAGGGCAGTCGCCCTAAAACAAA
GTTAAACATCATGAGGGAAGCGGTGATCGCCGAAGTATCGACTCAACTATCAGAGGTAGTTGGCGTCATC
GAGCGCCATCTCGAACCGACGTTGCTGGCCGTACATTTGTACGGCTCCGCAGTGGATGGCGGCCTGAAGC
CACACAGCGATATTGATTTGCTGGTTACGGTGACCGTAAGGCTTGATGAAACAACGCGGCGAGCTTTGAT
CAACGACCTTTTGGAAACTTCGGCTTCCCCTGGAGAGAGCGAGATTCTCCGCGCTGTAGAAGTCACCATT
GTTGTGCACGACGACATCATTCCGTGGCGTTATCCAGCTAAGCGCGAACTGCAATTTGGAGAATGGCAGC
GCAATGACATTCTTGCAGGTATCTTCGAGCCAGCCACGATCGACATTGATCTGGCTATCTTGCTGACAAA
AGCAAGAGAACATAGCGTTGCCTTGGTAGGTCCAGCGGCGGAGGAACTCTTTGATCCGGTTCCTGAACAG
GATCTATTTGAGGCGCTAAATGAAACCTTAACGCTATGGAACTCGCCGCCCGACTGGGCTGGCGATGAGC
GAAATGTAGTGCTTACGTTGTCCCGCATTTGGTACAGCGCAGTAACCGGCAAAATCGCGCCGAAGGATGT
CGCTGCCGACTGGGCAATGGAGCGCCTGCCGGCCCAGTATCAGCCCGTCATACTTGAAGCTAGACAGGCT
TATCTTGGACAAGAAGAAGATCGCTTGGCCTCGCGCGCAGATCAGTTGGAAGAATTTGTCCATTACGTAA
AAGGCGAGATCACCAAGGTAGTCGGCAAATAACTGTCAGACCAAGTTTACTCATATATACTTTAGATTGA
TTTAAAACTTCATTTTTAATTTAAAAGGATCTAGGTGAAGATCCTTTTTGATAATCTCATGACCAAAATC
CCTTAACGTGAGTTTTCGTTCCACTGAGCGTCAGACCCCGTAGAAAAGATCAAAGGATCTTCTTGAGATC
CTTTTTTTCTGCGCGTAATCTGCTGCTTGCAAACAAAAAAACCACCGCTACCAGCGGTGGTTTGTTTGCC
GGATCAAGAGCTACCAACTCTTTTTCCGAAGGTAACTGGCTTCAGCAGAGCGCAGATACCAAATACTGTT
CTTCTAGTGTAGCCGTAGTTAGGCCACCACTTCAAGAACTCTGTAGCACCGCCTACATACCTCGCTCTGC
TAATCCTGTTACCAGTGGCTGCTGCCAGTGGCGATAAGTCGTGTCTTACCGGGTTGGACTCAAGACGATA
GTTACCGGATAAGGCGCAGCGGTCGGGCTGAACGGGGGGTTCGTGCACACAGCCCAGCTTGGAGCGAACG
ACCTACACCGAACTGAGATACCTACAGCGTGAGCTATGAGAAAGCGCCACGCTTCCCGAAGGGAGAAAGG
CGGACAGGTATCCGGTAAGCGGCAGGGTCGGAACAGGAGAGCGCACGAGGGAGCTTCCAGGGGGAAACGC
CTGGTATCTTTATAGTCCTGTCGGGTTTCGCCACCTCTGACTTGAGCGTCGATTTTTGTGATGCTCGTCA
GGGGGGCGGAGCCTATGGAAAAACGCCAGCAACGCGGCCTTTTTACGGTTCCTGGCCTTTTGCTGGCCTT
TTGCTCACATGTTCTTTCCTGCGTTATCCCCTGATTCTGTGGATAACCGTATTACCGCCTTTGAGTGAGC
TGATACCGCTCGCCGCAGCCGAACGACCGAGCGCAGCGA
Features (pLannotate 1.2.2; 8 found; start..end, strand, type, name):
      1..23      +  rep_origin     RSF ori (fragment): Plasmids containing the RSF 1030 origin of replication can be propagated in E. coli cells that contain additional plasmids with compatible origins.
     25..74      +  CDS            lacI (fragment): lac repressor; lacI; The lac repressor binds to the lac operator to inhibit transcription in E. coli. This inhibition can be relieved by adding lactose or isopropyl-β-D-thiogalactopyranoside (IPTG).
     94..399     +  terminator     E9 terminator (fragment): terminator and polyadenylation signal from the pea rbcS-E9 gene
    525..629     +  promoter       AmpR promoter: bla
    620..700     -  CDS            int (fragment): INT2_ECOLX - Protein inferred from homology: Swiss-Prot protein existence level 3. Putative integrase believed to be involved in the insertion of antibiotic resistance genes into plasmids and transposons. From Escherichia coli.
    788..844     +  CDS            GmR (fragment): gentamycin acetyltransferase; aacC1; confers resistance to gentamycin
    851..1639    +  CDS            aadA: S3AD_ECOLX - Experimental evidence at protein level: Swiss-Prot protein existence level 1. Mediates bacterial resistance to the antibiotics streptomycin and spectinomycin. From Escherichia coli.
   1813..2401    +  rep_origin     ori: high-copy-number ColE1/pMB1/pBR322/pUC origin of replication
