[The description below was written by a language model from this plasmid's Addgene catalogue record and pLannotate feature annotations shown in this document.]
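Description:
pMC-9-RBCS-11 is a small (about 2.6 kb) Level 0 part plasmid from a Phytobrick/MoClo-style modular cloning toolkit for plant genome engineering. It is catalogued as a plant expression vector, but on its own it is a bacterial storage plasmid for one standardized part, not a functional expression construct. It derives from the self-made backbone pMC-9-ccdB-11, whose name suggests that a ccdB counter-selection cassette occupied the part position before being replaced by the insert; the record itself does not spell this out. The cloning sites are listed as unknown. The plasmid replicates in E. coli from a high-copy ColE1/pUC-type origin and is selected with spectinomycin through an aadA gene, with an AmpR (bla) promoter annotated upstream of it.

The payload is the 306 bp terminator and polyadenylation signal from the pea (Pisum sativum) rbcS-E9 gene, which encodes a small subunit of Rubisco. It is a widely used 3′ regulatory element that ends transcription and directs polyadenylation of transgene mRNAs in plant cells. The "9" and "11" in the name presumably denote the toolkit's flanking assembly positions, which would set where the part joins others, but the record does not define them. No promoter, coding sequence, tag or reporter for plant expression is present.

The remaining annotations are very short fragments (RSF origin, lacI, an integrase, a gentamicin resistance gene). These are most likely residual backbone or resistance-cassette sequence or incidental matches, not working elements. The plasmid's typical use is to donate the terminator when building higher-level plant transcriptional units.
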