Addgene plasmid #197770: pMC-9-RBCS-11
Purpose: Phytobrick (MoClo) Level 0 Part
Depositing lab: Daniel Voytas. Depositing organization: University of Minnesota. Publication: An extensible vector toolkit and parts library for advanced engineering of plant genomes. Chamness JC, Kumar J, Cruz AJ, Rhuby E, Holum MJ, Cody JP, Tibebu R, Gamo ME, Starker CG, Zhang F, Voytas DF. Plant Genome. 2023 Mar 9:e20312. doi: 10.1002/tpg2.20312. PubMed 36896468.
Backbone
  Vector backbone: pMC-9-ccdB-11
  Backbone manufacturer: Self-made
  Vector type: Plant Expression
Growth in bacteria
  Bacterial resistance: Spectinomycin, 50 μg/mL
  Growth temperature: 37°C
  Growth strain: DH5alpha
  Copy number: High Copy
Gene/Insert
  Gene/Insert name: Pea RBCS E9 terminator
  Species: Pisum sativum
  Insert size (bp): 306
  Cloning method: Restriction Enzyme; 5′ cloning site Unknown (unknown if destroyed)
Terms and licenses: Academic/Nonprofit Terms; Industry Terms: Not Available to Industry
Depositor comments: Please visit https://doi.org/10.1101/2022.10.15.511792 for bioRxiv preprint.
How to cite: pMC-9-RBCS-11 was a gift from Daniel Voytas (Addgene plasmid # 197770 ; http://n2t.net/addgene:197770 ; RRID:Addgene_197770)
